>Addgene plasmid #145417 | pGBW-m4046357 | depositor full sequence | sequence record 287594 | Full Sequence
GCGGCCGCTTGCTATATTGAAGTACGGATTAGAAGCCGCCGAGCGGGCGACAGCCCTCCGACGGAAGACT
CTCCTCCGTGCGTCCTCGTCTTCACCGGTCGCGTTCCTGAAACGCAGATGTGCCTCGCGCCGCACTGCTC
CGAACAATAAAGATTCTACAATACTAGCTTTTATGGTTATGAAGAGGAAAAATTGGCAGTAACCTGGCCC
CACAAACCTTCAAATTAACGAATCAAATTAACAACCATAGGATGATAATGCGATTAGTTTTTTAGCCTTA
TTTCTGGGGTAATTAATCAGCGAAGCGATGATTTTTGATCTATTAACAGATATATAAATGGAAAAGCTGC
ATAACCACTTTAACTAATACTTTCAACATTTTCAGTTTGTATTACTTCTTATTCAAATGTCATAAAAGTA
TCAACAAAAAATTGTTAATATACCTCTATACTTTAACGTCAAGGAGAAAAAACTATAATGGGTTACATAA
ATGTCTTTGCATTCCCTTTCACCATCTATAGTCTTCTATTATGCAGAATGAACTCCCGAAACTACATTGC
CCAGGTTGACGTAGTTAACTTTAATTTGACTCTCGTGCCGAGAGGTTCTGATTATAAAGATCATGATGGT
GATTATAAAGATCATGATATTGATTATAAAGATGATGATGATAAATAAACAGGCCCCTTTTCCTTTGTCG
ATATCATGTAATTAGTTATGTCACGCTTACATTCACGCCCTCCTCCCACATCCGCTCTAACCGAAAAGGA
AGGAGTTAGACAACCTGAAGTCTAGGTCCCTATTTATTTTTTTTAATAGTTATGTTAGTATTAAGAACGT
TATTTATATTTCAAATTTTTCTTTTTTTTCTGTACAAAGCGGCCGCCGAACCACTAGTGCACTGCAGTAC
ACGGTTTCCTTGAAATTTTTTTGATTCGGTAATCTCCGAACAGAAGGAAGAACGAAGGAAGGAGCACAGA
CTTAGATTGGTATATATACGCATATGTAGTGTTGAAGAAACATGAAATTGCCCAGTATTCTTAACCCAAC
TGCACAGAACAAAAACGTGCAGGAAACGAAGATAAATCATGTCGAAAGCTACATATAAGGAACGTGCTGC
TACTCATCCTAGTCCTGTTGCTGCCAAGCTATTTAATATCATGCACGAAAAGCAAACAAACTTGTGTGCT
TCATTGGATGTTCGTACCACCAAGGAATTACTGGAGTTAGTTGAAGCATTAGGTCCCAAAATTTGTTTAC
TAAAAACACATGTGGATATCTTGACTGATTTTTCCATGGAGGGCACAGTTAAGCCGCTAAAGGCATTATC
CGCCAAGTACAATTTTTTACTCTTCGAGGACAGAAAATTTGCTGACATTGGTAATACAGTCAAATTGCAG
TACTCTGCGGGTGTATACAGAATAGCAGAATGGGCAGACATTACGAATGCACACGGTGTGGTGGGCCCAG
GTATTGTTAGCGGTTTGAAGCAGGCGGCAGAAGAAGTAACAAAGGAACCTAGAGGCCTTTTGATGTTAGC
AGAATTGTCATGCAAGGGCTCCCTATCTACTGGAGAATATACTAAGGGTACTGTTGACATTGCGAAGAGC
GACAAAGATTTTGTTATCGGCTTTATTGCTCAAAGAGACATGGGTGGAAGAGATGAAGGTTACGATTGGT
TGATTATGACACCCGGTGTGGGTTTAGATGACAAGGGAGATGCATTGGGTCAACAGTATAGAACCGTGGA
TGATGTGGTTTCTACAGGATCTGACATTATTATTGTTGGAAGAGGACTATTTGCAAAGGGAAGGGATGCT
AAGGTAGAGGGTGAACGTTACAGAAAAGCAGGCTGGGAAGCATATTTGAGAAGATGCGGCCAGCAAAACT
AAAAAACTGTATTATAAGTAAATGCATGTATACTAAACTCACAAATTAGAGCTTCAATTTAATTATATCA
GTTATTACCCGAGTAACGAAGCATCTGTGCTTCATTTTGTAGAACAAAAATGCAACGCGAGAGCGCTAAT
TTTTCAAACAAAGAATCTGAGCTGCATTTTTACAGAACAGAAATGCAACGCGAAAGCGCTATTTTACCAA
CGAAGAATCTGTGCTTCATTTTTGTAAAACAAAAATGCAACGCGAGAGCGCTAATTTTTCAAACAAAGAA
TCTGAGCTGCATTTTTACAGAACAGAAATGCAACGCGAGAGCGCTATTTTACCAACAAAGAATCTATACT
TCTTTTTTGTTCTACAAAAATGCATCCCGAGAGCGCTATTTTTCTAACAAAGCATCTTAGATTACTTTTT
TTCTCCTTTGTGCGCTCTATAATGCAGTCTCTTGATAACTTTTTGCACTGTAGGTCCGTTAAGGTTAGAA
GAAGGCTACTTTGGTGTCTATTTTCTCTTCCATAAAAAAAGCCTGACTCCACTTCCCGCGTTTACTGATT
ACTAGCGAAGCTGCGGGTGCATTTTTTCAAGATAAAGGCATCCCCGATTATATTCTATACCGATGTGGAT
TGCGCATACTTTGTGAACAGAAAGTGATAGCGTTGATGATTCTTCATTGGTCAGAAAATTATGAACGGTT
TCTTCTATTTTGTCTCTATATACTACGTATAGGAAATGTTTACATTTTCGTATTGTTTTCGATTCACTCT
ATGAATAGTTCTTACTACAATTTTTTTGTCTAAAGAGTAATACTAGAGATAAACATAAAAAATGTAGAGG
TCGAGTTTAGATGCAAGTTCAAGGAGCGAAAGGTGGATGGGTAGGTTATATAGGGATATAGCACAGAGAT
ATATAGCAAAGAGATACTTTTGAGCAATGTTTGTGGAAGCGGTATTCGCAATATTTTAGTAGCTCGTTAC
AGTCCGGTGCGTTTTTGGTTTTTTGAAAGTGCGTCATCAGAGCGCTTTTGGTTTTCAAAAGCGCTCTGAA
GTTCCTATACTTTCTAGCTAGAGAATAGGAACTTCCCGAGCGGCCGCGTGTTACAAGCTTGACTCCAGCG
TAACTGGACTGCAATCAACTCACTGGCTCACCTTCACGGGTGGGCCTTTCTTCGGTAGAAAATCAAAGGA
TCTTCTTGAGATCCTTTTTTTCTGCGCGTAATCTGCTGCTTGCAAACAAAAAAACCACCGCTACCAGCGG
TGGTTTGTTTGCCGGATCAAGAGCTACCAACTCTTTTTCCGAGGTAACTGGCTTCAGCAGAGCGCAGATA
CCAAATACTGTTCTTCTAGTGTAGCCGTAGTTAGGCCACCACTTCAAGAACTCTGTAGCACCGCCTACAT
ACCTCGCTCTGCTAATCCTGTTACCAGTGGCTGCTGCCAGTGGCGATAAGTCGTGTCTTACCGGGTTGGA
CTCAAGACGATAGTTACCGGATAAGGCGCAGCGGTCGGGCTGAACGGGGGGTTCGTGCACACAGCCCAGC
TTGGAGCGAACGACCTACACCGAACTGAGATACCTACAGCGTGAGCTATGAGAAAGCGCCACGCTTCCCG
AAGGGAGAAAGGCGGACAGGTATCCGGTAAGCGGCAGGGTCGGAACAGGAGAGCGCACGAGGGAGCTTCC
AGGGGTAAACGCCTGGTATCTTTATAGTCCTGTCGGGTTTCGCCACCTCTGACTTGAGCATCGATTTTTG
TGATGCTCGTCAGGGGGGCGGAGCCTATGGAAAAACGCCAGCAACGCAGAAAGGCCCACCCGAAGGTGAG
CCAGGTGATTACATTTGGGCCCTCATCAGAGGTTTTCACCGTCATCACCGAAACGCGCGAGGCAGCTGCG
GTAAAGCTCATCAGCGTGGTCGTGAAGCGATTCACAGATGTCTGCCTGTTCATCCGCGTCCAGCTCGTTG
AGTTTCTCCAGAAGCGTTAATGTCTGGCTTCTGATAAAGCGGGCCATGTTAAGGGCGGTTTTTTCCTGTT
TGGTCACTTACCAATGCTTAATCAGTGAGGCACCTATCTCAGCGATCTGTCTATTTCGTTCATCCATAGT
TGCCTGACTCCCCGTCGTGTAGATAACTACGATGCGGGAGGGCTTACCATCTGGCCCCAGTGCTGCAATG
ATACCGCGAGACCCACGCTCACCGGCTCCAGATTTATCAGCAATAAACCAGCCAGCCGGGAGGGCCGAGC
GCAGAAGTGATCCTGCAACTTTATCCGCCTCCATCCAGTCTATTAATTGTTGCCGGGAAGCTAGAGTAAG
TAGTTCGCCAGTTAATAGTTTGCGCAACGTTGTTGCCATTGCTACAGGCATCGTGGTGTCACGCTCGTCG
TTTGGTATGGCTTCATTCAGCTCCGGTTCCCAACGATCAAGGCGAGTTACATGATCCCCCATGTTGTGCA
AAAAAGCGGTTAGCTCCTTCGGTCCTCCGATCGTTGCCAGAAGTAAGTTGGCCGCAGTGTTATCACTCAT
GGTTATGGCAGCACTGCATAATTCTCTTACTGTCATGCCATCCGTGAGATGCTTTTCTGTGACTGGTGAG
TACTCAACCAAGTCATTCTGAGAATAGTGTATGCGGCGACCGAGTTGCTCTTGCCCGGCGTCAATACGGG
ATAATACCGCGCCACATAGCAGAACTTTAAAAGTGCTCATCATTGGAAAACGTTCTTCGGGGCGTAAACT
CTCAAGGATCTTACCGCTGTTGAGATCCAGTTCGATGTAACCCACTCGTGCACCCAACTGATCTTCAGCA
TCTTTTACTTTCACCAGCGTTTCTGGGTGAGCAAAAACAGGAAGGCAAAATGCCGCAAAAAAGGGAATAA
GGGCGACACGGAAATGTTGAATACTCATTTTAGCTTCCTTAGCTCCTGAAAATCTCGATAACTCAAAAAA
TACGCCCGGTAGTGATCTTATTTCATTATGGTGAAAGTTGGAACCTCTTACGTGCCGATCAAGTCAAAAG
CCTCCGGTCGGAGGCTTTTGACTTTCTGCTATGGAGGTCAGGTATGATTTAAATGGTCAGTTAGA
Features (pLannotate 1.2.2; 13 found; start..end, strand, type, name):
     25..466     +  promoter       GAL1 promoter: S. cerevisiae GAL1; inducible promoter, regulated by Gal4
    609..626     +  CDS            3xFLAG (fragment): three tandem FLAG® epitope tags, followed by an enterokinase cleavage site
    704..876     +  terminator     CYC1 terminator (fragment): S. cerevisiae CYC1; transcription terminator for CYC1
    912..1088    +  promoter       URA3 promoter (fragment): S. cerevisiae URA3
   1089..1892    +  CDS            URA3: orotidine-5'-phosphate decarboxylase, required for uracil biosynthesis; S. cerevisiae URA3; yeast auxotrophic marker, counterselectable with 5-fluoroorotic acid (5-FOA)
   1975..2957    -  rep_origin     2μ ori: yeast 2μ plasmid origin of replication
   3035..3064    +  terminator     T3Te terminator: phage T3 early transcription terminator
   3086..3673    +  rep_origin     ori: high-copy-number ColE1/pMB1/pBR322/pUC origin of replication
   3685..3712    -  terminator     T7Te terminator: phage T7 early transcription terminator
   3736..3927    -  CDS            rop: Rop protein, which maintains plasmids at low copy number; rop
   3928..4788    -  CDS            AmpR: β-lactamase; bla; confers resistance to ampicillin, carbenicillin, and related antibiotics
   4789..4891    -  promoter       cat promoter: promoter of the E. coli cat gene encoding chloramphenicol acetyltransferase
   4892..4923    -  terminator     tonB terminator: bidirectional E. coli tonB-P14 transcription terminator
