[The description below was written by a language model from this plasmid's Addgene catalogue record and pLannotate feature annotations shown in this document.]
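Description:
pGBW-m4046357 is an episomal yeast expression plasmid for producing the SARS-CoV-2 ORF10 protein in Saccharomyces cerevisiae. It is a shuttle vector. In E. coli it replicates from a ColE1/pUC-type origin and is selected with ampicillin through a β-lactamase gene that the annotation places downstream of a cat promoter. In yeast it is maintained at multiple copies by the 2μ origin and selected by URA3 complementation of uracil auxotrophy, a marker that can also be counterselected with 5-FOA. The bacterial modules are flanked by short transcription terminators (T3Te, T7Te, tonB) that insulate them from neighbouring units. A rop coding sequence is also annotated next to AmpR, although the catalogue lists the plasmid as high copy.

The payload is a small synthetic ORF10 coding sequence of about 110 bp, recoded for S. cerevisiae codon usage. It sits between the galactose-inducible, Gal4-regulated GAL1 promoter and a CYC1 terminator. The backbone supplies a C-terminal thrombin cleavage site followed by a 3xFLAG epitope, so the expressed protein can be detected or immunopurified with anti-FLAG reagents and the tag then removed by protease. The automated feature table does not annotate the ORF10 insert itself and detects only a fragment of the 3xFLAG tag, probably because these segments were recoded, but the unannotated gap between the promoter and terminator matches the described cassette. The depositor notes that the construct was made by gene synthesis with a NotI site. The record supports its use for inducible expression of tagged ORF10 in yeast but states no more specific application.
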