Addgene plasmid #145417: pGBW-m4046357
Purpose: Yeast Expression plasmid for SARS-CoV-2 ORF10 protein
Depositing lab: Ginkgo Bioworks & Benjie Chen. Depositing organization: Ginkgo Bioworks.
Backbone
  Vector backbone: AmpR; 2u URA3
  Backbone size w/o insert (bp): 4078
  Vector type: Yeast Expression
  Selectable markers: URA3
Growth in bacteria
  Bacterial resistance: Ampicillin, 100 μg/mL
  Growth temperature: 37°C
  Growth strain: DH5alpha
  Copy number: High Copy
Gene/Insert
  Gene/Insert name: SARS-CoV-2 ORF10 protein
  Species: S. cerevisiae (budding yeast); Severe acute respiratory syndrome coronavirus 2
  Insert size (bp): 110
  Mutation: Saccharomyces cerevisiae recode 1
  Entrez Gene: ORF10 (a.k.a. GU280_gp11)
  Promoter: pGAL1
  Tag / fusion protein: Cleavable thrombin;3xFLAG (C terminal on backbone)
  Cloning method: Unknown
Resource information
  A portion of this plasmid was derived from a plasmid made by: GinkgoBioworks
Depositor comments: NCBI Reference Sequence: YP_009725255.1. Created by gene synthesis with Not1 site.
How to cite: pGBW-m4046357 was a gift from Ginkgo Bioworks & Benjie Chen (Addgene plasmid # 145417 ; http://n2t.net/addgene:145417 ; RRID:Addgene_145417)
